Addgene plasmid #185425: LDB205
Purpose: Bacterial expression of C-terminus of NUP1 nucleoporin as GST-Nup1-C fusion
Depositing lab: Ken Belanger & Laura Davis. Depositing organization: Duke University. Publication: Using affinity chromatography to investigate novel protein-protein interactions in an undergraduate cell and molecular biology lab course. Belanger KD. CBE Life Sci Educ. 2009 Fall;8(3):214-25. doi: 10.1187/cbe.09-03-0019. PubMed 19723816.
Backbone
  Vector backbone: pGEX-2TK
  Vector type: Bacterial Expression
Growth in bacteria
  Bacterial resistance: Ampicillin, 100 μg/mL
  Growth temperature: 37°C
  Growth strain: DH5alpha
  Copy number: High Copy
Gene/Insert
  Gene/Insert name: NUP1
  Species: S. cerevisiae (budding yeast)
  Mutation: Nup1 C-terminal domain only
  Tag / fusion protein: GST (N terminal on backbone)
  Cloning method: Restriction Enzyme; 5′ cloning site unknown (unknown if destroyed)
Terms and licenses: Academic/Nonprofit Terms; Industry Terms: Not Available to Industry
How to cite: LDB205 was a gift from Ken Belanger & Laura Davis (Addgene plasmid # 185425 ; http://n2t.net/addgene:185425 ; RRID:Addgene_185425)
