[The description below was written by a language model from this plasmid's Addgene catalogue record and pLannotate feature annotations shown in this document.]
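Description:
LDB205 is a bacterial expression plasmid built on the pGEX-2TK backbone for producing the C-terminal domain of the Saccharomyces cerevisiae nucleoporin Nup1 as a glutathione S-transferase fusion (GST-Nup1-C) in E. coli. The sequenced plasmid is about 5.9 kb. It replicates from a high-copy ColE1/pMB1-type origin and is selected through the β-lactamase gene (AmpR), which confers ampicillin resistance. Short remnants of the pBR322 rop and bom regions, a lac promoter/lacZα segment and a small fragment of an E. coli gene spanning the sequence origin are also annotated. These are backbone carry-over and play no part in the payload.

Expression is driven by the tac promoter, a strong trp/lac hybrid, followed by a lac operator. The plasmid carries its own lacI gene with its promoter, so the lac repressor holds transcription off until an inducer such as IPTG is added. Downstream lies the Schistosoma japonicum GST coding sequence, followed after a short linker region by an annotated NUP1 fragment of roughly 900 bp, which places GST at the N-terminus of the fusion. The record notes only that the insert is the Nup1 C-terminal domain. It does not give residue boundaries, and the cloning sites are listed as unknown.

Nup1 is a nuclear pore complex component that acts as a docking or interaction partner for nuclear transport factors. The GST tag allows the fusion to be captured on glutathione resin. The associated publication describes using affinity chromatography to investigate protein–protein interactions in an undergraduate cell and molecular biology laboratory course, which suggests that the construct serves as immobilised bait in pull-down experiments of this kind.
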