Features (pLannotate 1.2.2; 17 found; start..end, strand, type, name):
    183..211     +  promoter       tac promoter: strong E. coli promoter; hybrid between the trp and lac UV5 promoters
    219..235     +  protein_bind   lac operator: The lac repressor binds to the lac operator to inhibit transcription in E. coli. This inhibition can be relieved by adding lactose or isopropyl-β-D-thiogalactopyranoside (IPTG). lac repressor encoded by lacI
    258..911     +  CDS            GST26_SCHJA: Experimental evidence at protein level: Swiss-Prot protein existence level 1. GST isoenzymes appear to play a central role in the parasite detoxification system. Other functions are also suspected including a role in increasing the solubility of haematin in the parasite gut. From Schistosoma japonicum (Blood fluke).
    954..1853    +  CDS            NUP1 (fragment): NUP1_YEAST - Experimental evidence at protein level: Swiss-Prot protein existence level 1. Functions as a component of the nuclear pore complex (NPC). NPC components, collectively referred to as nucleoporins (NUPs), can play the role of both NPC structural components and of docking or interaction partners for transiently associated nuclear transport factors. Active directional transport is assured by both, a Phe-Gly (FG) repeat affinity gradient for these transport factors across the NPC and a transport cofactor concentration gradient across the nuclear envelope (GSP1 and GSP2 GTPases associat
   1915..1954    +  CDS            rop (fragment): Rop protein, which maintains plasmids at low copy number; rop
   2056..2096    +  misc_feature   bom (fragment): basis of mobility region from pBR322
   2201..2305    +  promoter       AmpR promoter: bla
   2306..3166    +  CDS            AmpR: β-lactamase; bla; confers resistance to ampicillin, carbenicillin, and related antibiotics
   3337..3925    +  rep_origin     ori: high-copy-number ColE1/pMB1/pBR322/pUC origin of replication
   4111..4162    -  misc_feature   bom (fragment): basis of mobility region from pBR322
   4169..4246    +  promoter       lacI promoter: lacI
   4247..5329    +  CDS            lacI: lac repressor; lacI; The lac repressor binds to the lac operator to inhibit transcription in E. coli. This inhibition can be relieved by adding lactose or isopropyl-β-D-thiogalactopyranoside (IPTG).
   5342..5363    +  protein_bind   CAP binding site: CAP binding activates transcription in the presence of cAMP. E. coli catabolite activator protein
   5378..5408    +  promoter       lac promoter: promoter for the E. coli lac operon
   5416..5432    +  protein_bind   lac operator: The lac repressor binds to the lac operator to inhibit transcription in E. coli. This inhibition can be relieved by adding lactose or isopropyl-β-D-thiogalactopyranoside (IPTG). lac repressor encoded by lacI
   5452..5625    +  CDS            lacZα: LacZα fragment of β-galactosidase; lacZ fragment
   5889..107     -  CDS            yciV (fragment) (across the origin): RNAAM_ECOLI - Also known as trpH From Escherichia coli (strain K12).
>Addgene plasmid #185425 | LDB205 | addgene full sequence | sequence record 367555 | Addgene NGS Result
AGCTTATCGACTGCACGGTGCACCAATGCTTCTGGCGTCAGGCAGCCATCGGAAGCTGTGGTATGGCTGT
GCAGGTCGTAAATCACTGCATAATTCGTGTCGCTCAAGGCGCACTCCCGTTCTGGATAATGTTTTTTGCG
CCGACATCATAACGGTTCTGGCAAATATTCTGAAATGAGCTGTTGACAATTAATCATCGGCTCGTATAAT
GTGTGGAATTGTGAGCGGATAACAATTTCACACAGGAAACAGTATTCATGTCCCCTATACTAGGTTATTG
GAAAATTAAGGGCCTTGTGCAACCCACTCGACTTCTTTTGGAATATCTTGAAGAAAAATATGAAGAGCAT
TTGTATGAGCGCGATGAAGGTGATAAATGGCGAAACAAAAAGTTTGAATTGGGTTTGGAGTTTCCCAATC
TTCCTTATTATATTGATGGTGATGTTAAATTAACACAGTCTATGGCCATCATACGTTATATAGCTGACAA
GCACAACATGTTGGGTGGTTGTCCAAAAGAGCGTGCAGAGATTTCAATGCTTGAAGGAGCGGTTTTGGAT
ATTAGATACGGTGTTTCGAGAATTGCATATAGTAAAGACTTTGAAACTCTCAAAGTTGATTTTCTTAGCA
AGCTACCTGAAATGCTGAAAATGTTCGAAGATCGTTTATGTCATAAAACATATTTAAATGGTGATCATGT
AACCCATCCTGACTTCATGTTGTATGACGCTCTTGATGTTGTTTTATACATGGACCCAATGTGCCTGGAT
GCGTTCCCAAAATTAGTTTGTTTTAAAAAACGTATTGAAGCTATCCCACAAATTGATAAGTACTTGAAAT
CCAGCAAGTATATAGCATGGCCTTTGCAGGGCTGGCAAGCCACGTTTGGTGGTGGCGACCATCCTCCAAA
ATCGGATCTGGTTCCGCGTGGATCTCGTCGTGCATCTGTTGGATCCTCAACGCCGATTCCTGTCTTGGGT
AAGCCAACAGACGCTACTGGTAATACAACATCTAAATCTGCATTTTCATTCGGTACTGCTAACACCAATG
GTACCAATGCCTCAGCAAACTCCACATCATTCTCGTTTAACGCCCCTGCTACTGGTAACGGCACAACTAC
TACTTCCAATACCTCAGGAACCAATATAGCGGGTACATTTAACGTAGGAAAACCGGATCAAAGTATCGCT
AGTGGCAATACGAATGGAGCGGGCTCGGCATTTGGCTTTTCGAGCTCAGGAACAGCAGCAACTGGTGCAG
CTTCTAATCAATCTTCATTTAATTTTGGAAACAATGGTGCAGGGGGTCTCAATCCTTTTACATCAGCAAC
TTCGTCAACTAATGCTAATGCTGGTTTATTCAATAAACCTCCTTCCACGAATGCACAAAATGTCAATGTT
CCCTCTGCTTTTAATTTTACGGGAAATAATTCAACGCCTGGTGGCGGCTCTGTATTTAATATGAACGGCA
ACACTAATGCTAATACGGTGTTTGCCGGCTCTAATAACCAACCACATCAATCGCAAACCCCATCTTTCAA
TACAAACAGCTCATTCACGCCATCAACAGTTCCTAATATTAATTTTAGCGGATTGAATGGCGGAATTACT
AATACCGCGACCAATGCATTAAGGCCAAGTGATATATTTGGTGCGAATGCTGCCTCTGGTTCCAATTCAA
ACGTAACAAATCCATCATCCATTTTTGGGGGGGCAGGTGGTGTGCCGACAACTTCTTTTGGGCAGCCGCA
GTCAGCCCCTAATCAGATGGGGATGGGAACAAATAATGGCATGAGCATGGGCGGTGGTGTTATGGCGAAC
AGAAAGATTGCAAGAATGAGGCACTCTAAAAGGTAAATATCGGTTATGTAATTAGGTATTGTGTTGTAGG
AATTCATCGTGACTGACTGACGATCTGCCTCGCGCGTTTCGGTGATGACGGTGAAAACCTCTGACACATG
CAGCTCCCGGAGACGGTCACAGCTTGTCTGTAAGCGGATGCCGGGAGCAGACAAGCCCGTCAGGGCGCGT
CAGCGGGTGTTGGCGGGTGTCGGGGCGCAGCCATGACCCAGTCACGTAGCGATAGCGGAGTGTATAATTC
TTGAAGACGAAAGGGCCTCGTGATACGCCTATTTTTATAGGTTAATGTCATGATAATAATGGTTTCTTAG
ACGTCAGGTGGCACTTTTCGGGGAAATGTGCGCGGAACCCCTATTTGTTTATTTTTCTAAATACATTCAA
ATATGTATCCGCTCATGAGACAATAACCCTGATAAATGCTTCAATAATATTGAAAAAGGAAGAGTATGAG
TATTCAACATTTCCGTGTCGCCCTTATTCCCTTTTTTGCGGCATTTTGCCTTCCTGTTTTTGCTCACCCA
GAAACGCTGGTGAAAGTAAAAGATGCTGAAGATCAGTTGGGTGCACGAGTGGGTTACATCGAACTGGATC
TCAACAGCGGTAAGATCCTTGAGAGTTTTCGCCCCGAAGAACGTTTTCCAATGATGAGCACTTTTAAAGT
TCTGCTATGTGGCGCGGTATTATCCCGTGTTGACGCCGGGCAAGAGCAACTCGGTCGCCGCATACACTAT
TCTCAGAATGACTTGGTTGAGTACTCACCAGTCACAGAAAAGCATCTTACGGATGGCATGACAGTAAGAG
AATTATGCAGTGCTGCCATAACCATGAGTGATAACACTGCGGCCAACTTACTTCTGACAACGATCGGAGG
ACCGAAGGAGCTAACCGCTTTTTTGCACAACATGGGGGATCATGTAACTCGCCTTGATCGTTGGGAACCG
GAGCTGAATGAAGCCATACCAAACGACGAGCGTGACACCACGATGCCTGCAGCAATGGCAACAACGTTGC
GCAAACTATTAACTGGCGAACTACTTACTCTAGCTTCCCGGCAACAATTAATAGACTGGATGGAGGCGGA
TAAAGTTGCAGGACCACTTCTGCGCTCGGCCCTTCCGGCTGGCTGGTTTATTGCTGATAAATCTGGAGCC
GGTGAGCGTGGGTCTCGCGGTATCATTGCAGCACTGGGGCCAGATGGTAAGCCCTCCCGTATCGTAGTTA
TCTACACGACGGGGAGTCAGGCAACTATGGATGAACGAAATAGACAGATCGCTGAGATAGGTGCCTCACT
GATTAAGCATTGGTAACTGTCAGACCAAGTTTACTCATATATACTTTAGATTGATTTAAAACTTCATTTT
TAATTTAAAAGGATCTAGGTGAAGATCCTTTTTGATAATCTCATGACCAAAATCCCTTAACGTGAGTTTT
CGTTCCACTGAGCGTCAGACCCCGTAGAAAAGATCAAAGGATCTTCTTGAGATCCTTTTTTTCTGCGCGT
AATCTGCTGCTTGCAAACAAAAAAACCACCGCTACCAGCGGTGGTTTGTTTGCCGGATCAAGAGCTACCA
ACTCTTTTTCCGAAGGTAACTGGCTTCAGCAGAGCGCAGATACCAAATACTGTCCTTCTAGTGTAGCCGT
AGTTAGGCCACCACTTCAAGAACTCTGTAGCACCGCCTACATACCTCGCTCTGCTAATCCTGTTACCAGT
GGCTGCTGCCAGTGGCGATAAGTCGTGTCTTACCGGGTTGGACTCAAGACGATAGTTACCGGATAAGGCG
CAGCGGTCGGGCTGAACGGGGGGTTCGTGCACACAGCCCAGCTTGGAGCGAACGACCTACACCGAACTGA
GATACCTACAGCGTGAGCTATGAGAAAGCGCCACGCTTCCCGAAGGGAGAAAGGCGGACAGGTATCCGGT
AAGCGGCAGGGTCGGAACAGGAGAGCGCACGAGGGAGCTTCCAGGGGGAAACGCCTGGTATCTTTATAGT
CCTGTCGGGTTTCGCCACCTCTGACTTGAGCGTCGATTTTTGTGATGCTCGTCAGGGGGGCGGAGCCTAT
GGAAAAACGCCAGCAACGCGGCCTTTTTACGGTTCCTGGCCTTTTGCTGGCCTTTTGCTCACATGTTCTT
TCCTGCGTTATCCCCTGATTCTGTGGATAACCGTATTACCGCCTTTGAGTGAGCTGATACCGCTCGCCGC
AGCCGAACGACCGAGCGCAGCGAGTCAGTGAGCGAGGAAGCGGAAGAGCGCCTGATGCGGTATTTTCTCC
TTACGCATCTGTGCGGTATTTCACACCGCATAAATTCCGACACCATCGAATGGCGCAAAACCTTTCGCGG
TATGGCATGATAGCGCCCGGAAGAGAGTCAATTCAGGGTGGTGAATGTGAAACCAGTAACGTTATACGAT
GTCGCAGAGTATGCCGGTGTCTCTTATCAGACCGTTTCCCGCGTGGTGAACCAGGCCAGCCACGTTTCTG
CGAAAACGCGGGAAAAAGTGGAAGCGGCGATGGCGGAGCTGAATTACATTCCCAACCGCGTGGCACAACA
ACTGGCGGGCAAACAGTCGTTGCTGATTGGCGTTGCCACCTCCAGTCTGGCCCTGCACGCGCCGTCGCAA
ATTGTCGCGGCGATTAAATCTCGCGCCGATCAACTGGGTGCCAGCGTGGTGGTGTCGATGGTAGAACGAA
GCGGCGTCGAAGCCTGTAAAGCGGCGGTGCACAATCTTCTCGCGCAACGCGTCAGTGGGCTGATCATTAA
CTATCCGCTGGATGACCAGGATGCCATTGCTGTGGAAGCTGCCTGCACTAATGTTCCGGCGTTATTTCTT
GATGTCTCTGACCAGACACCCATCAACAGTATTATTTTCTCCCATGAAGACGGTACGCGACTGGGCGTGG
AGCATCTGGTCGCATTGGGTCACCAGCAAATCGCGCTGTTAGCGGGCCCATTAAGTTCTGTCTCGGCGCG
TCTGCGTCTGGCTGGCTGGCATAAATATCTCACTCGCAATCAAATTCAGCCGATAGCGGAACGGGAAGGC
GACTGGAGTGCCATGTCCGGTTTTCAACAAACCATGCAAATGCTGAATGAGGGCATCGTTCCCACTGCGA
TGCTGGTTGCCAACGATCAGATGGCGCTGGGCGCAATGCGCGCCATTACCGAGTCCGGGCTGCGCGTTGG
TGCGGATATCTCGGTAGTGGGATACGACGATACCGAAGACAGCTCATGTTATATCCCGCCGTTAACCACC
ATCAAACAGGATTTTCGCCTGCTGGGGCAAACCAGCGTGGACCGCTTGCTGCAACTCTCTCAGGGCCAGG
CGGTGAAGGGCAATCAGCTGTTGCCCGTCTCACTGGTGAAAAGAAAAACCACCCTGGCGCCCAATACGCA
AACCGCCTCTCCCCGCGCGTTGGCCGATTCATTAATGCAGCTGGCACGACAGGTTTCCCGACTGGAAAGC
GGGCAGTGAGCGCAACGCAATTAATGTAAGTTAGCTCACTCATTAGGCACCCCAGGCTTTACACTTTATG
CTTCCGGCTCGTATGTTGTGTGGAATTGTGAGCGGATAACAATTTCACACAGGAAACAGCTATGACCATG
ATTACGGATTCACTGGCCGTCGTTTTACAACGTCGTGACTGGGAAAACCCTGGCGTTACCCAACTTAATC
GCCTTGCAGCACATCCCCCTTTCGCCAGCTGGCGTAATAGCGAAGAGGCCCGCACCGATCGCCCTTCCCA
ACAGTTGCGCAGCCTGAATGGCGAATGGCGCTTTGCCTGGTTTCCGGCACCAGAAGCGGTGCCGGAAAGC
TGGCTGGAGTGCGATCTTCCTGAGGCCGATACTGTCGTCGTCCCCTCAAACTGGCAGATGCACGGTTACG
ATGCGCCCATCTACACCAACGTGACCTATCCCATTACGGTCAATCCGCCGTTTGTTCCCACGGAGAATCC
GACGGGTTGTTACTCGCTCACATTTAATGTTGATGAAAGCTGGCTACAGGAAGGCCAGACGCGAATTATT
TTTGATGGCGTTGGAATT
